Addgene plasmid #227302: qTAG-C-Solo-mStayGold-VIM
Purpose: Donor template for mStayGold insertion into the C-terminus of the VIM locus. For intermediate filament visualization. To be co-transfected with sgRNA plasmid px330-PITCh-VIM (Addgene #227301)
Depositing lab: Laurence Pelletier. Depositing organization: Sinai Health System. Publication: qTAG: an adaptable plasmid scaffold for CRISPR-based endogenous tagging. Philip R, Sharma A, Matellan L, Erpf AC, Hsu WH, Tkach JM, Wyatt HDM, Pelletier L. EMBO J. 2024 Dec 12. doi: 10.1038/s44318-024-00337-5. PubMed 39668248.
Backbone
  Vector backbone: pUC19
  Backbone manufacturer: Invitrogen
  Backbone size w/o insert (bp): 2686
  Vector type: Mammalian Expression, CRISPR ; Donor Template
Growth in bacteria
  Bacterial resistance: Ampicillin, 100 μg/mL
  Growth temperature: 37°C
  Growth strain: DH5alpha
  Copy number: High Copy
Gene/Insert
  Gene/Insert name: VIM Homology Arms flanking a mStayGold Tag (alt name: VIM)
  Species: H. sapiens (human)
  Insert size (bp): 1845
  Entrez Gene: VIM
  Promoter: Promoterless
  Cloning method: Unknown
  Sequencing primers: 5′ CTGCAAGGCGATTAAGTTGGGTAAC; 3′ GGCTCGTATGTTGTGTGGAATTGT
Terms and licenses: Academic/Nonprofit Terms; Industry Terms: Not Available to Industry
Depositor comments: To be co-transfected with sgRNA plasmid px330-PITCh-VIM (Addgene #227301): https://www.addgene.org/227301/
How to cite: qTAG-C-Solo-mStayGold-VIM was a gift from Laurence Pelletier (Addgene plasmid # 227302 ; http://n2t.net/addgene:227302 ; RRID:Addgene_227302)
