[The description below was written by a language model from this plasmid's Addgene catalogue record and pLannotate feature annotations shown in this document.]
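Description:
qTAG-C-Solo-mStayGold-VIM is a CRISPR donor template built on the high-copy pUC19 cloning backbone and intended for endogenous tagging of the human vimentin gene (VIM) in mammalian cells. In bacteria it is maintained through the ColE1/pUC-type origin of replication and selected with ampicillin via the β-lactamase (AmpR) gene and its own promoter. The feature table also picks up the usual pUC19 remnants around the cloning site: a lacZα fragment, the lac promoter, operator and CAP binding site, plus short fragments annotated as lacI, rop and the bom region. These are backbone carry-overs with no role in the tagging function.

The payload is an insert of roughly 1.8 kb consisting of VIM homology arms flanking the coding sequence of the green fluorescent protein mStayGold. The cassette is promoterless, so the tag is not meant to be expressed from the plasmid; instead, once integrated in frame at the C-terminus of the VIM locus, it is expressed as a fusion under the native vimentin regulatory elements. The automated annotation does not label mStayGold or the homology arms themselves, but it does detect the vimentin 3' UTR protein-binding element within the insert region, consistent with a downstream arm that extends past the stop codon into the 3' UTR. The record does not describe any selection cassette in the insert.

The plasmid is designed to be co-transfected with a companion px330-PITCh-VIM plasmid supplying the sgRNA that targets the locus. The resulting knock-in lets intermediate filaments be visualised at endogenous expression levels.
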