Features (pLannotate 1.2.2; 11 found; start..end, strand, type, name):
    137..236     +  misc_feature   bom (fragment): basis of mobility region from pBR322
    242..399     -  CDS            lacZα (fragment): LacZα fragment of β-galactosidase; lacZ fragment
   1753..1817    +  ncRNA          Vimentin3: Accession: RF00109 - Vimentin 3' UTR protein-binding region
   2289..2305    -  protein_bind   lac operator: The lac repressor binds to the lac operator to inhibit transcription in E. coli. This inhibition can be relieved by adding lactose or isopropyl-β-D-thiogalactopyranoside (IPTG). lac repressor encoded by lacI
   2313..2343    -  promoter       lac promoter: promoter for the E. coli lac operon
   2358..2379    -  protein_bind   CAP binding site: CAP binding activates transcription in the presence of cAMP. E. coli catabolite activator protein
   2392..2484    -  CDS            lacI (fragment): lac repressor; lacI; The lac repressor binds to the lac operator to inhibit transcription in E. coli. This inhibition can be relieved by adding lactose or isopropyl-β-D-thiogalactopyranoside (IPTG).
   2667..3255    -  rep_origin     ori: high-copy-number ColE1/pMB1/pBR322/pUC origin of replication
   3426..4286    -  CDS            AmpR: β-lactamase; bla; confers resistance to ampicillin, carbenicillin, and related antibiotics
   4287..4391    -  promoter       AmpR promoter: bla
   4486..35      +  CDS            rop (fragment) (across the origin): Rop protein, which maintains plasmids at low copy number; rop
>Addgene plasmid #227302 | qTAG-C-Solo-mStayGold-VIM | addgene full sequence | sequence record 452073 | Addgene NGS Result
TCGCGCGTTTCGGTGATGACGGTGAAAACCTCTGACACATGCAGCTCCCGGAGACGGTCACAGCTTGTCT
GTAAGCGGATGCCGGGAGCAGACAAGCCCGTCAGGGCGCGTCAGCGGGTGTTGGCGGGTGTCGGGGCTGG
CTTAACTATGCGGCATCAGAGCAGATTGTACTGAGAGTGCACCATATGCGGTGTGAAATACCGCACAGAT
GCGTAAGGAGAAAATACCGCATCAGGCGCCATTCGCCATTCAGGCTGCGCAACTGTTGGGAAGGGCGATC
GGTGCGGGCCTCTTCGCTATTACGCCAGCTGGCGAAAGGGGGATGTGCTGCAAGGCGATTAAGTTGGGTA
ACGCCAGGGTTTTCCCAGTCACGACGTTGTAAAACGACGGCCAGTGAATTCGATCCTGGACATATGGTGT
CTTCCTACCTCCATACTTTATAGATTCCTAAACCCATCTATATAATACAAGCATGTGCCATACGATCATT
TAGTTTCTTATTACCTCCCTATGCCAGGAAAGAAATAGTTGCAATTTATTGTAGTCATCATGAAATCTTC
CCTTGCACATAAATTTAAAATGTACCTGCTGCACATTTTAATATGTCTTAATTGCTTTTAAACTTGGCTG
TATTGTGTACAACTATTATACCATCTTTTATAAACACAGTTTTTTAAGAAATTTCTTTTTGTAAGTTACA
ACATTCCACTGGATCCTTATATTGCCTGTAGTGGAAGAGGGTCTTGTGTGTCTGCCCCTTCTAGTTTTCA
CTCATGCAGAAGCAACATAACCTTCTGATTTGCACAATAAATTACATATATTTAGCAGGATTTTTATTTG
CCGTGATATATAGGATAATTTAGTCTTTGGCATGTGGCATTATATTTATTTTGGTTTTTTTTTTTAAACA
GGTTATCAACGAAACTTCTCAGCATCACGATGACCTTGAAGGAGGAAGCGGAGGATCTGGCGGTACCGGC
GGAAGCATGGTGTCTACAGGCGAGGAACTGTTTACCGGCGTGGTGCCCTTCAAGTTCCAGCTGAAGGGCA
CCATCAACGGCAAGAGCTTCACCGTGGAAGGCGAGGGCGAGGGCAATAGCCACGAGGGCAGCCACAAAGG
CAAGTATGTGTGCACCAGCGGCAAACTGCCAATGTCTTGGGCCGCCCTGGGAACTAGCTTCGGCTATGGC
ATGAAATACTATACCAAGTACCCCAGCGGCCTGAAAAACTGGTTCCACGAGGTGATGCCTGAGGGCTTCA
CCTACGACAGACACATCCAGTACAAGGGCGACGGCAGCATCCACGCCAAGCACCAGCACTTCATGAAGAA
CGGCACCTACCACAACATCGTGGAGTTCACCGGCCAGGACTTCAAGGAGAACAGCCCCGTGCTGACCGGC
GACATGGACGTGAGCCTGCCCAACGAGGTGCAGCACATCCCCATTGATGACGGCGTGGAGTGCACAGTGA
CCCTGCAGTACCCTCTGCTGAGCGACGAAAGCAAGTGCGTGGAAGCCTATCAGAACACCATCATCAAGCC
CCTGCACAATCAGCCAGCCCCCGATGTGCCATTTCACTGGATCAGAAAGCAGTACACCCAGAGCAAGGAC
GACACCGAGGAGAGAGACCACATCATCCAGAGCGAGACCCTGGAGGCCCACCTGGGAGGTTCCCTCGAGA
CCGGTAAGAGCAAGTGATAAAAATTGCACACACTCAGTGCAGCAATATATTACCAGCAAGAATAAAAAAG
AAATCCATATCTTAAAGAAACAGCTTTCAAGTGCCTTTCTGCAGTTTTTCAGGAGCGCAAGATAGATTTG
GAATATGAATAAGCTCTAGTTCTTAACAACCGACACTCCTACAAGATTTAGAAAAAAGTTTACAACATAA
TCTAGTTTACAGAAAAATCTTGTGCTAGAATACTTTTTAAAAGGTATCTTGAATACCATTAAAACTGCTT
TTTTTTTTCCAGCAAGTATCCAACCAACTTGGTTCTGCTTCAATAAATCTTTGGAAAAACTCTTTTGTTG
TGTTATTTATTGGATAATATCTAAACAATTCTCTACTTGGTCCTATTAGTTAATTTGTCATTACAATCAT
GTAAGTTGATAAATTCAGGTTATTTATGCTTGAGATGTAGTTCTTAATTTTGTCATTTTTGATAGACCTC
ACTTCTTTTTATTATTACTTAAAAACATTTACAAATAGGTGGTGTCGAATAAAATAACTTGTACCAAAAT
GAAGATAAGCTTGGCGTAATCATGGTCATAGCTGTTTCCTGTGTGAAATTGTTATCCGCTCACAATTCCA
CACAACATACGAGCCGGAAGCATAAAGTGTAAAGCCTGGGGTGCCTAATGAGTGAGCTAACTCACATTAA
TTGCGTTGCGCTCACTGCCCGCTTTCCAGTCGGGAAACCTGTCGTGCCAGCTGCATTAATGAATCGGCCA
ACGCGCGGGGAGAGGCGGTTTGCGTATTGGGCGCTCTTCCGCTTCCTCGCTCACTGACTCGCTGCGCTCG
GTCGTTCGGCTGCGGCGAGCGGTATCAGCTCACTCAAAGGCGGTAATACGGTTATCCACAGAATCAGGGG
ATAACGCAGGAAAGAACATGTGAGCAAAAGGCCAGCAAAAGGCCAGGAACCGTAAAAAGGCCGCGTTGCT
GGCGTTTTTCCATAGGCTCCGCCCCCCTGACGAGCATCACAAAAATCGACGCTCAAGTCAGAGGTGGCGA
AACCCGACAGGACTATAAAGATACCAGGCGTTTCCCCCTGGAAGCTCCCTCGTGCGCTCTCCTGTTCCGA
CCCTGCCGCTTACCGGATACCTGTCCGCCTTTCTCCCTTCGGGAAGCGTGGCGCTTTCTCATAGCTCACG
CTGTAGGTATCTCAGTTCGGTGTAGGTCGTTCGCTCCAAGCTGGGCTGTGTGCACGAACCCCCCGTTCAG
CCCGACCGCTGCGCCTTATCCGGTAACTATCGTCTTGAGTCCAACCCGGTAAGACACGACTTATCGCCAC
TGGCAGCAGCCACTGGTAACAGGATTAGCAGAGCGAGGTATGTAGGCGGTGCTACAGAGTTCTTGAAGTG
GTGGCCTAACTACGGCTACACTAGAAGAACAGTATTTGGTATCTGCGCTCTGCTGAAGCCAGTTACCTTC
GGAAAAAGAGTTGGTAGCTCTTGATCCGGCAAACAAACCACCGCTGGTAGCGGTGGTTTTTTTGTTTGCA
AGCAGCAGATTACGCGCAGAAAAAAAGGATCTCAAGAAGATCCTTTGATCTTTTCTACGGGGTCTGACGC
TCAGTGGAACGAAAACTCACGTTAAGGGATTTTGGTCATGAGATTATCAAAAAGGATCTTCACCTAGATC
CTTTTAAATTAAAAATGAAGTTTTAAATCAATCTAAAGTATATATGAGTAAACTTGGTCTGACAGTTACC
AATGCTTAATCAGTGAGGCACCTATCTCAGCGATCTGTCTATTTCGTTCATCCATAGTTGCCTGACTCCC
CGTCGTGTAGATAACTACGATACGGGAGGGCTTACCATCTGGCCCCAGTGCTGCAATGATACCGCGAGAC
CCACGCTCACCGGCTCCAGATTTATCAGCAATAAACCAGCCAGCCGGAAGGGCCGAGCGCAGAAGTGGTC
CTGCAACTTTATCCGCCTCCATCCAGTCTATTAATTGTTGCCGGGAAGCTAGAGTAAGTAGTTCGCCAGT
TAATAGTTTGCGCAACGTTGTTGCCATTGCTACAGGCATCGTGGTGTCACGCTCGTCGTTTGGTATGGCT
TCATTCAGCTCCGGTTCCCAACGATCAAGGCGAGTTACATGATCCCCCATGTTGTGCAAAAAAGCGGTTA
GCTCCTTCGGTCCTCCGATCGTTGTCAGAAGTAAGTTGGCCGCAGTGTTATCACTCATGGTTATGGCAGC
ACTGCATAATTCTCTTACTGTCATGCCATCCGTAAGATGCTTTTCTGTGACTGGTGAGTACTCAACCAAG
TCATTCTGAGAATAGTGTATGCGGCGACCGAGTTGCTCTTGCCCGGCGTCAATACGGGATAATACCGCGC
CACATAGCAGAACTTTAAAAGTGCTCATCATTGGAAAACGTTCTTCGGGGCGAAAACTCTCAAGGATCTT
ACCGCTGTTGAGATCCAGTTCGATGTAACCCACTCGTGCACCCAACTGATCTTCAGCATCTTTTACTTTC
ACCAGCGTTTCTGGGTGAGCAAAAACAGGAAGGCAAAATGCCGCAAAAAAGGGAATAAGGGCGACACGGA
AATGTTGAATACTCATACTCTTCCTTTTTCAATATTATTGAAGCATTTATCAGGGTTATTGTCTCATGAG
CGGATACATATTTGAATGTATTTAGAAAAATAAACAAATAGGGGTTCCGCGCACATTTCCCCGAAAAGTG
CCACCTGACGTCTAAGAAACCATTATTATCATGACATTAACCTATAAAAATAGGCGTATCACGAGGCCCT
TTCGTC
